>Addgene plasmid #72415 | pJK402 | depositor full sequence | sequence record 135527 | pJK402 sequence 5741 bps
TGGCGAATGGG
[124 nt withheld, positions 12-135]
C
[91 nt withheld, positions 137-227]
A
[49 nt withheld, positions 229-277]
CCTTTGACGTTGGAGTCCACGTTCTTT
[37 nt withheld, positions 305-341]
ACCCTATCTCGGTCTATTCTTTTGATTTATAAGGGATTTTGCCGATTTCGGCCTATTGGTTAAAAAATGA
GCTGATTTAACAAAAATTTAACGCGAATTTTAACAAAATATTAACGTTTACAATTTCAGGTGGCACTTTT
CGGGGAAATGTGCGCGGAACCCCTATTTGTTTATTTTTCTAAATACATTCAAATATGTATCCGCTCATGA
ATTAATTCTTAGAAAAACTCATCGAGCATCAAATGAAACTGCAATTTATTCATATCAGGATTATCAATAC
CATATTTTTGAAAAAGCCGTTTCTGTAATGAAGGAGAAAACTCACCGAGGCAGTTCCATAGGATGGCAAG
ATCCTGGTATCGGTCTGCGATTCCGACTCGTCCAACATCAATACAACCTATTAATTTCCCCTCGTCAAAA
ATAAGGTTATCAAGTGAGAAATCACCATGAGTGACGACTGAATCCGGTGAGAATGGCAAAAGTTTATGCA
TTTCTTTCCAGACTTGTTCAACAGGCCAGCCATTACGCTCGTCATCAAAATCACTCGCATCAACCAAACC
GTTATTCATTCGTGATTGCGCCTGAGCGAGACGAAATACGCGATCGCTGTTAAAAGGACAATTACAAACA
GGAATCGAATGCAACCGGCGCAGGAACACTGCCAGCGCATCAACAATATTTTCACCTGAATCAGGATATT
CTTCTAATACCTGGAATGCTGTTTTCCCGGGGATCGCAGTGGTGAGTAACCATGCATCATCAGGAGTACG
GATAAAATGCTTGATGGTCGGAAGAGGCATAAATTCCGTCAGCCAGTTTAGTCTGACCATCTCATCTGTA
ACATCATTGGCAACGCTACCTTTGCCATGTTTCAGAAACAACTCTGGCGCATCGGGCTTCCCATACAATC
GATAGATTGTCGCACCTGATTGCCCGACATTATCGCGAGCCCATTTATACCCATATAAATCAGCATCCAT
GTTGGAATTTAATCGCGGCCTAGAGCAAGACGTTTCCCGTTGAATATGGCTCATAACACCCCTTGTATTA
CTGTTTATGTAAGCAGACAGTTTTATTGTTCATGACCAAAATCCCTTAACGTGAGTTTTCGTTCCACTGA
GCGTCAGACCCCGTAGAAAAGATCAAAGGATCTTCTTGAGATCCTTTTTTTCTGCGCGTAATCTGCTGCT
TGCAAACAAAAAAACCACCGCTACCAGCGGTGGTTTGTTTGCCGGATCAAGAGCTACCAACTCTTTTTCC
GAAGGTAACTGGCTTCAGCAGAGCGCAGATACCAAATACTGTCCTTCTAGTGTAGCCGTAGTTAGGCCAC
CACTTCAAGAACTCTGTAGCACCGCCTACATACCTCGCTCTGCTAATCCTGTTACCAGTGGCTGCTGCCA
GTGGCGATAAGTCGTGTCTTACCGGGTTGGACTCAAGACGATAGTTACCGGATAAGGCGCAGCGGTCGGG
CTGAACGGGGGGTTCGTGCACACAGCCCAGCTTGGAGCGAACGACCTACACCGAACTGAGATACCTACAG
CGTGAGCTATGAGAAAGCGCCACGCTTCCCGAAGGGAGAAAGGCGGACAGGTATCCGGTAAGCGGCAGGG
TCGGAACAGGAGAGCGCACGAGGGAGCTTCCAGGGGGAAACGCCTGGTATCTTTATAGTCCTGTCGGGTT
TCGCCACCTCTGACTTGAGCGTCGATTTTTGTGATGCTCGTCAGGGGGGCGGAGCCTATGGAAAAACGCC
AGCAACGCGGCCTTTTTACGGTTCCTGGCCTTTTGCTGGCCTTTTGCTCACATGTTCTTTCCTGCGTTAT
CCCCTGATTCTGTGGATAACCGTATTACCGCCTTTGAGTGAGCTGATACCGCTCGCCGCAGCCGAACGAC
CGAGCGCAGCGAGTCAGTGAGCGAGGAAGCGGAAGAGCGCCTGATGCGGTATTTTCTCCTTACGCATCTG
TGCGGTATTTCACACCGCATATATGGTGCACTCTCAGTACAATCTGCTCTGATGCCGCATAGTTAAGCCA
GTATACACTCCGCTATCGCTACGTGACTGGGTCATGGCTGCGCCCCGACACCCGCCAACACCCGCTGACG
CGCCCTGACGGGCTTGTCTGCTCCCGGCATCCGCTTACAGACAAGCTGTGACCGTCTCCGGGAGCTGCAT
GTGTCAGAGGTTTTCACCGTCATCACCGAAACGCGCGAGGCAGCTGCGGTAAAGCTCATCAGCGTGGTCG
TGAAGCGATTCACAGATGTCTGCCTGTTCATCCGCGTCCAGCTCGTTGAGTTTCTCCAGAAGCGTTAATG
TCTGGCTTCTGATAAAGCGGGCCATGTTAAGGGCGGTTTTTTCCTGTTTGGTCACTGATGCCTCCGTGTA
AGGGGGATTTCTGTTCATGGGGGTAATGATACCGATGAAACGAGAGAGGATGCTCACGATACGGGTTACT
GATGATGAACATGCCCGGTTACTGGAACGTTGTGAGGGTAAACAACTGGCGGTATGGATGCGGCGGGACC
AGAGAAAAATCACTCAGGGTCAATGCCAGCGCTTCGTTAATACAGATGTAGGTGTTCCACAGGGTAGCCA
GCAGCATCCTGCGATGCAGATCCGGAACATAATGGTGCAGGGCGCTGACTTCCGCGTTTCCAGACTTTAC
GAAACACGGAAACCGAAGACCATTCATGTTGTTGCTCAGGTCGCAGACGTTTTGCAGCAGCAGTCGCTTC
ACGTTCGCTCGCGTATCGGTGATTCATTCTGCTAACCAGTAAGGCAACCCCGCCAGCCTAGCCGGGTCCT
CAACGACAGGAGCACGATCATGCGCACCCGTGGGGCCGCCATGCCGGCGATAATGGCCTGCTTCTCGCCG
AAACGTTTGGTGGCGGGACCAGTGACGAAGGCTTGAGCGAGGGCGTGCAAGATTCCGAATACCGCAAGCG
ACAGGCCGATCATCGTCGCGCTCCAGCGAAAGCGGTCCTCGCCGAAAATGACCCAGAGCGCTGCCGGCAC
CTGTCCTACGAGTTGCATGATAAAGAAGACAGTCATAAGTGCGGCGACGATAGTCATGCCCCGCGCCCAC
CGGAAGGAGCTGACTGGGTTGAAGGCTCTCAAGGGCATCGGTCGAGATCCCGGTGCCTAATGAGTGAGCT
AACTTACATTAATTGCGTTGCGCTCACTGCCCGCTTTCCAGTCGGGAAACCTGTCGTGCCAGCTGCATTA
ATGAATCGGCCAACGCGCGGGGAGAGGCGGTTTGCGTATTGGGCGCCAGGGTGGTTTTTCTTTTCACCAG
TGAGACGGGCAACAGCTGATTGCCCTTCACCGCCTGGCCCTGAGAGAGTTGCAGCAAGCGGTCCACGCTG
GTTTGCCCCAGCAGGCGAAAATCCTGTTTGATGGTGGTTAACGGCGGGATATAACATGAGCTGTCTTCGG
TATCGTCGTATCCCACTACCGAGATATCCGCACCAACGCGCAGCCCGGACTCGGTAATGGCGCGCATTGC
GCCCAGCGCCATCTGATCGTTGGCAACCAGCATCGCAGTGGGAACGATGCCCTCATTCAGCATTTGCATG
GTTTGTTGAAAACCGGACATGGCACTCCAGTCGCCTTCCCGTTCCGCTATCGGCTGAATTTGATTGCGAG
TGAGATATTTATGCCAGCCAGCCAGACGCAGACGCGCCGAGACAGAACTTAATGGGCCCGCTAACAGCGC
GATTTGCTGGTGACCCAATGCGACCAGATGCTCCACGCCCAGTCGCGTACCGTCTTCATGGGAGAAAATA
ATACTGTTGATGGGTGTCTGGTCAGAGACATCAAGAAATAACGCCGGAACATTAGTGCAGGCAGCTTCCA
CAGCAATGGCATCCTGGTCATCCAGCGGATAGTTAATGATCAGCCCACTGACGCGTTGCGCGAGAAGATT
GTGCACCGCCGCTTTACAGGCTTCGACGCCGCTTCGTTCTACCATCGACACCACCACGCTGGCACCCAGT
TGATCGGCGCGAGATTTAATCGCCGCGACAATTTGCGACGGCGCGTGCAGGGCCAGACTGGAGGTGGCAA
CGCCAATCAGCAACGACTGTTTGCCCGCCAGTTGTTGTGCCACGCGGTTGGGAATGTAATTCAGCTCCGC
CATCGCCGCTTCCACTTTTTCCCGCGTTTTCGCAGAAACGTGGCTGGCCTGGTTCACCACGCGGGAAACG
GTCTGATAAGAGACACCGGCATACTCTGCGACATCGTATAACGTTACTGGTTTCACATTCACCACCCTGA
ATTGACTCTCTTCCGGGCGCTATCATGCCATACCGCGAAAGGTTTTGCGCCATTCGATGGTGTCCGGGAT
CTCGACGCTCTCCCTTATGCGACTCCTGCATTAGGAAGCAGCCCAGTAGTAGGTTGAGGCCGTTGAGCAC
CGCCGCCGCAAGGAATGGTGCATGCAAGGAGATGGCGCCCAACAGTCCCCCGGCCACGGGGCCTGCCACC
ATACCCACGCCGAAACAAGCGCTCATGAGCCCGAAGTGGCGAGCCCGATCTTCCCCATCGGTGATGTCGG
CGATATAGGCGCCAGCAACCGCACCTGTGGCGCCGGTGATGCCGGCCACGATGCGTCCGGCGTAGAGGAT
CGAGATCTCGATCCCGCGAAATTAATACGACTCACTATAGGGGAATTGTGAGCGGATAACAATTCCCCTC
TAGAAATAATTTTGTTTAACTTTAAGAAGGAGATATACCATGGGCAGCAGCCATCATCATCATCATCACA
GCAGCGGCCTGGTGCCGCGCGGCAGCCATATGACCACCCACTCCATAGATTTCAGAATCTATTATGAAGA
TACGGATGCTGGCGGCATTGTGTACCATGCACGGTATCTGGCTTTTGCGGAACGCGCGCGTACCGAGGCG
ATTCGTAGCCTAGGTACGCCGGCATCACGTTTGCAGGAAGAATATGGGCTGGTTTTTGTGGTGCATGACG
CCCATCTTGCTTACAAAATGCCCCTGAAGCTGGATGACATTGTAACAGTTACCACCCGCTTGATTGACCT
GAAAGCCGCAAGCTGCCGACTGGATCAGCTTTGCACGCGCGGTGATGATGTATGCGCACAGGTTGAAGTT
GGTCTGGCCTGTGTGAAGGTATCAGATGGGCGTCCTGCCCGATTTCCGCCGTTATGGCGTGATCTGTTGC
AAAAATTGGCACCAAAGGGATGAGAATTCGAGCTCCGTCGACAAGCTTGCGGCCGCACTCGAGCACCACC
ACCACCACCACTGAGATCCGGCTGCTAACAAAGCCCGAAAGGAAGCTGAGTTGGCTGCTGCCACCGCTGA
GCAATAACTAGCATAACCCCTTGGGGCCTCTAAACGGGTCTTGAGGGGTTTTTTGCTGAAAGGAGGAACT
ATATCCGGAT
Features (pLannotate 1.2.2; 20 found; start..end, strand, type, name):
     12..467     +  rep_origin     f1 ori (sequence partly withheld): f1 bacteriophage origin of replication; arrow indicates direction of (+) strand synthesis
    494..551     +  promoter       AmpR promoter (fragment): bla
    560..1375    -  CDS            KanR: aminoglycoside phosphotransferase; aph(3')-Ia; confers resistance to kanamycin in bacteria or G418 (Geneticin®) in eukaryotes
   1497..2085    +  rep_origin     ori: high-copy-number ColE1/pMB1/pBR322/pUC origin of replication
   2271..2413    -  misc_feature   bom: basis of mobility region from pBR322
   2515..2706    -  CDS            rop: Rop protein, which maintains plasmids at low copy number; rop
   2723..3103    +  CDS            YPB1_ECOLX: Protein predicted: Swiss-Prot protein existence level 4. From Escherichia coli.
   3175..3466    -  CDS            TcR (fragment): tetracycline efflux protein; tet; confers resistance to tetracycline
   3481..3502    -  protein_bind   CAP binding site: CAP binding activates transcription in the presence of cAMP. E. coli catabolite activator protein
   3515..4597    -  CDS            lacI: lac repressor; lacI; The lac repressor binds to the lac operator to inhibit transcription in E. coli. This inhibition can be relieved by adding lactose or isopropyl-β-D-thiogalactopyranoside (IPTG).
   4598..4675    -  promoter       lacI promoter: lacI
   4683..4962    -  CDS            TcR (fragment): tetracycline efflux protein; tet; confers resistance to tetracycline
   4984..5002    +  promoter       T7 promoter: promoter for bacteriophage T7 RNA polymerase
   5003..5027    +  protein_bind   lac operator: The lac repressor binds to the lac operator to inhibit transcription in E. coli. This inhibition can be relieved by adding lactose or isopropyl-β-D-thiogalactopyranoside (IPTG). lac repressor encoded by lacI
   5042..5064    +  RBS            RBS: efficient ribosome binding site from bacteriophage T7 gene 10 (Olins and Rangwala, 1989)
   5083..5099    +  CDS            capTEV™ (fragment): composite tag for in vivo biotinylation, TEV protease cleavage, and 6xHis tagging
   5110..5127    +  CDS            thrombin site: thrombin recognition and cleavage site
   5585..5602    +  CDS            9xHis (fragment): 9xHis affinity tag
   5612..5661    +  CDS            SET1 (fragment): solubility-enhancement tag derived from T7 phage gene 10B
   5669..5716    +  terminator     T7 terminator: transcription terminator for bacteriophage T7 RNA polymerase
