[The description below was written by a language model from this plasmid's Addgene catalogue record and pLannotate feature annotations shown in this document.]
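Description:
pJK402 is a bacterial expression plasmid built on the pET28a backbone for producing Est03, a protein from Acetobacter aceti strain 1023 annotated as a 4-hydroxybenzoyl-CoA thioesterase, in E. coli. The 5,741 bp plasmid carries a kanamycin resistance gene (aminoglycoside phosphotransferase) for selection and replicates from a ColE1/pBR322-type origin accompanied by the rop gene and the bom mobility region. The catalogue lists copy number as unknown, although rop normally holds this class of plasmid at a lower copy number. An f1 phage origin is also present, which can support single-stranded DNA production with helper phage.

The est03 coding sequence was inserted between the NdeI and EcoRI sites, both of which are retained. This places it downstream of the T7 promoter, a lac operator and the strong T7 gene 10 ribosome binding site, with the T7 terminator closing the cassette. The plasmid-borne lacI gene supplies lac repressor, so transcription is held off until IPTG is added in a host that provides T7 RNA polymerase. The DH5alpha strain listed in the record is a propagation host rather than an expression host. Cloning at NdeI fuses the protein to the backbone's N-terminal His6 tag, followed by a thrombin cleavage site that allows the tag to be removed after metal-affinity purification.

The insert itself is not annotated in the automated feature table but falls in the gap after the thrombin site. The small "capTEV" fragment most likely marks the His tag itself. The downstream His-tag fragment, "SET1" and TcR fragments appear to be residual pET28a vector sequence rather than functional parts of the product. The plasmid is intended for recombinant production and purification of His-tagged Est03.
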