Addgene plasmid #72415: pJK402
Purpose: Produces Acetobacter aceti 1023 Est03, N-terminal His6 tag
Depositing lab: T. J. Kappock. Depositing organization: Washington University in Saint Louis.
Backbone
  Vector backbone: pET28a
  Backbone size w/o insert (bp): 5369
  Total vector size (bp): 5741
  Vector type: Bacterial Expression
Growth in bacteria
  Bacterial resistance: Kanamycin, 50 μg/mL
  Growth temperature: 37°C
  Growth strain: DH5alpha
  Copy number: Unknown
Gene/Insert
  Gene/Insert name: 4-hydroxybenzoyl-CoA thioesterase (alt names: est03; AAC0279; AZ09_01760)
  Species: Acetobacter aceti 1023
  GenBank ID: KDE21539.1 WP_042786432.1
  Promoter: T7
  Tag / fusion protein: His6 (N terminal on backbone)
  Cloning method: Restriction Enzyme; 5′ cloning site NdeI (not destroyed); 3′ cloning site EcoRI (not destroyed)
  Sequencing primers: 5′ T7 promoter; 3′ T7 terminator
Terms and licenses: Academic/Nonprofit Terms; Industry Terms: Not Available to Industry
How to cite: pJK402 was a gift from T. J. Kappock (Addgene plasmid # 72415 ; http://n2t.net/addgene:72415 ; RRID:Addgene_72415)
