>Addgene plasmid #72415 | pJK402 | addgene partial sequence | sequence record 138139 | T7 5'-TAATACGACTCACTATAGGG-3'
AATAATTTTGTTTAACTTTAAGAAGGAGATATACCATGGGCAGCAGCCATCATCATCATCATCACAGCAG
CGGCCTGGTGCCGCGCGGCAGCCATATGACCACCCACTCCATAGATTTCAGAATCTATTATGAAGATACG
GATGCTGGCGGCATTGTGTACCATGCACGGTATCTGGCTTTTGCGGAACGCGCGCGTACCGAGGCGATTC
GTAGCCTAGGTACGCCGGCATCACGTTTGCAGGAAGAATATGGGCTGGTTTTTGTGGTGCATGACGCCCA
TCTTGCTTACAAAATGCCCCTGAAGCTGGATGACATTGTAACAGTTACCACCCGCTTGATTGACCTGAAA
GCCGCAAGCTGCCGACTGGATCAGCTTTGCACGCGCGGTGATGATGTATGCGCACAGGTTGAAGTTGGTC
TGGCCTGTGTGAAGGTATCAGATGGGCGTCCTGCCCGATTTCCGCCGTTATGGCGTGATCTGTTGCAAAA
ATTGGCACCAAAGGGATGAGAATTCGAGCTCCGTCGACAAGCTTGCGGCCGCACTCGAGCACCACCACCA
CCACCACTGAGATCCGGCTGCTAACAAAGCCCGAAAGGAAGCTGAGTTGGCTGCTGCCACCGCTGAGCAA
TAACTAGCATAACCCCTTGGGGCCTCTAAACGGGTCTTGAGGGGTTTTTTGCTGAAAGGAGGAACTATAT
CCGGATTGGCGAATGGG
[124 nt withheld, positions 718-841]
C
[91 nt withheld, positions 843-933]
A
[49 nt withheld, positions 935-983]
CCTTTGACGTTGGAGTCCACGTTCTTTAATAGTGGACTCTTGTT
