>Addgene plasmid #72415 | pJK402 | addgene partial sequence | sequence record 138140 | T7term 5'-GCTAGTTATTGCTCAGCGG-3'
TTTCGGGCTTTGTTAGCAGCCGGATCTCAGTGGTGGTGGTGGTGGTGCTCGAGTGCGGCCGCAAGCTTGT
CGACGGAGCTCGAATTCTCATCCCTTTGGTGCCAATTTTTGCAACAGATCACGCCATAACGGCGGAAATC
GGGCAGGACGCCCATCTGATACCTTCACACAGGCCAGACCAACTTCAACCTGTGCGCATACATCATCACC
GCGCGTGCAAAGCTGATCCAGTCGGCAGCTTGCGGCTTTCAGGTCAATCAAGCGGGTGGTAACTGTTACA
ATGTCATCCAGCTTCAGGGGCATTTTGTAAGCAAGATGGGCGTCATGCACCACAAAAACCAGCCCATATT
CTTCCTGCAAACGTGATGCCGGCGTACCTAGGCTACGAATCGCCTCGGTACGCGCGCGTTCCGCAAAAGC
CAGATACCGTGCATGGTACACAATGCCGCCAGCATCCGTATCTTCATAATAGATTCTGAAATCTATGGAG
TGGGTGGTCATATGGCTGCCGCGCGGCACCAGGCCGCTGCTGTGATGATGATGATGATGGCTGCTGCCCA
TGGTATATCTCCTTCTTAAAGTTAAACAAAATTATTTCTAGAGGGGAATTGTTATCCGCTCACAATTCCC
CTATAGTGAGTCGTATTAATTTCGCGGGATCGAGATCTCGATCCTCTACGCCGGACGCATCGTGGCCGGC
ATCACCGGCGCCACAGGTGCGGTTGCTGGCGCCTATATCGCCGACATCACCGATGGGGAAGATCGGGCTC
GCCACTTCGGGCTCATGAGCGCTTGTTTCGGCGTGGGTATGGTGGCAGGCCCCGTGGCCGGGGGACTGTT
GGGCGCCATCTCCTTGCATGCACCATTCCTTGCGGCGGCGGTGCTCAACGGCCTCAACCTACTACTGGGC
TGCTTCCTAATGCAGGAGTCGCATAAGGGA
